Addgene plasmid #34247: KHBD00091
Depositing lab: Bart Deplancke. Depositing organization: Swiss Federal Institute of Technology (EPFL). Publication: Automated protein-DNA interaction screening of Drosophila regulatory elements. Korneel Hens, Jean-Daniel Feuz, Alina Isakova, Antonina Lagovitina, Andreas Massouras, Julien Bryois, Patrick Callaerts, Susan E. Celniker, Bart Deplancke. Nat Methods. 2011 Oct 30;8(12):1065-70. 10.1038/nmeth.1763 PubMed 22037703.
Backbone
  Vector backbone: pDONR221
  Backbone manufacturer: Invitrogen
  Backbone size w/o insert (bp): 2536
  Vector type: Gateway Donor Vector
Growth in bacteria
  Bacterial resistance: Kanamycin, 50 μg/mL
  Growth temperature: 37°C
  Growth strain: DH5alpha
  Copy number: High Copy
Gene/Insert
  Gene/Insert name: CG1071 (alt names: FBgn0024371; E2f2; E2F transcription factor 2)
  Species: D. melanogaster (fly)
  Insert size (bp): 1110
  Entrez Gene: E2f2 (a.k.a. Dmel_CG1071, CG1071, Dmel\CG1071, E2F, E2F2, E2f, dE2F-2, dE2F2, dE2f2, de2f2, e2f2)
  Cloning method: Gateway Cloning
  Sequencing primers: 5′ M13F; 3′ M13R
Terms and licenses: Academic/Nonprofit Terms; Industry Terms: Not Available to Industry
Depositor comments: Please note that the ORFs in this collection were cloned open-ended (without a stop codon).
How to cite: KHBD00091 was a gift from Bart Deplancke (Addgene plasmid # 34247 ; http://n2t.net/addgene:34247 ; RRID:Addgene_34247)
