[The description below was written by a language model from this plasmid's Addgene catalogue record.]
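Description:
KHBD00091 is a Gateway entry-type clone built in the pDONR221 donor vector backbone, carrying the open reading frame of the Drosophila melanogaster gene CG1071, which encodes E2F transcription factor 2 (E2f2). The insert is about 1.1 kb in a backbone of roughly 2.5 kb once the donor cassette has been replaced. The plasmid is maintained in standard E. coli cloning strains as a high-copy plasmid under kanamycin selection. The ORF was introduced by Gateway recombination. In a pDONR221-derived clone this normally leaves the coding sequence flanked by attL sites, so it can be moved by an LR reaction into any compatible destination vector, although no feature table is provided here to confirm the exact site arrangement. M13 forward and reverse primer sites flank the insert for sequence verification.

As a donor/entry construct, the plasmid is not an expression vector. The record lists no promoter, tag or reporter acting on the insert, and expression depends entirely on the destination vector chosen. The depositor notes that ORFs in this collection were cloned open-ended, without a stop codon, which allows in-frame C-terminal fusions to tags or functional domains supplied by the destination vector. It also means a stop codon must come from that vector.

The clone belongs to a collection of Drosophila transcription factor ORFs associated with work on automated screening of protein–DNA interactions at fly regulatory elements. Its typical use is as a transferable source of the E2f2 coding sequence for making fusion constructs for such interaction assays or other expression studies.
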