>Addgene plasmid #34247 | KHBD00091 | depositor partial sequence | sequence record 40814 | KHBD00091 sequence 1110 bps
ATGTACAAGCGCAAAACCGCGAGTATTGTTAAAAGAGACAGCTCCGCAGCGGGCACCACCTCCTCGGCTA
TGATGATGAAGGTGGATTCGGCTGAGACTTCGGTCCGGTCGCAGAGCTACGAGTCTACACCCGTTAGCAT
GGACACATCACCGGATCCTCCAACGCCAATCAAGTCTCCGTCGAATTCACAATCGCAATCGCAGCCTGGA
CAACAGCGCTCCGTGGGCTCACTGGTCCTGCTCACACAGAAGTTTGTGGATCTCGTGAAGGCCAACGAAG
GATCCATCGACCTGAAAGCGGCAACCAAAATCTTGGACGTACAGAAGCGCCGAATATACGATATTACCAA
TGTTTTAGAGGGCATTGGACTAATTGATAAGGGCAGACACTGCTCCCTAGTGCGCTGGCGCGGAGGGGGC
TTTAACAATGCCAAGGACCAAGAGAACTACGACCTGGCACGTAGCCGGACTAATCATTTGAAAATGTTGG
AGGATGACCTAGACAGGCAACTGGAGTATGCACAGCGCAATCTGCGCTACGTTATGCAGGATCCCTCGAA
TAGGTCGTATGCATATGTGACACGTGATGATCTGCTGGACATCTTTGGAGATGATTCCGTATTCACAATA
CCTAATTATGACGAGGAAGTAGATATCAAGCGTAATCATTACGAGCTGGCCGTGTCGCTGGACAATGGCA
GCGCAATTGACATTCGCCTGGTGACGAACCAAGGAAAGAGTACTACAAATCCGCACGATGTGGATGGGTT
CTTTGACTATCACCGTCTGGACACGCCCTCACCCTCGACGTCGTCGCACTCCAGCGAGGATGGTAACGCT
CCAGCATGCGCGGGGAACGTGATCACCGACGAGCACGGTTACTCGTGCAATCCCGGGATGAAAGATGAGA
TGAAACTTTTGGAGAACGAGCTGACGGCCAAGATAATCTTCCAAAATTATCTGTCCGGTCATTCGCTGCG
GCGATTTTATCCCGATGATCCGAATCTAGAAAACCCGCCGCTGCTGCAGCTGAATCCTCCGCAGGAAGAC
TTCAACTTTGCGTTAAAAAGCGACGAAGGTATTTGCGAGCTGTTTGATGTTCAGTGCTCC
