>Addgene plasmid #34247 | KHBD00091 | addgene partial sequence | sequence record 41869 | M13-Rev 5'-CAGGAAACAGCTATGACC-3'
ATTTTATTTTGACTGATAGTGACCTGTTCGTTGCAACAAATTGATAAGCAATGCTTTCTTATAATGCCAA
CTTTGTACAAGAAAGTTGGCAAGGAGCACTGAACATCAAACAGCTCGCAAATACCTTCGTCGCTTTTTAA
CGCAAAGTTGAAGTCTTCCTGCGGAGGATTCAGCTGCAGCAGCGGCGGGTTTTCTAGATTCGGATCATCG
GGATAAAATCGCCGCAGCGAATGACCGGACAGATAATTTTGGAAGATTATCTTGGCCGTCAGCTCGTTCT
CCAAAAGTTTCATCTCATCTTTCATCCCGGGATTGCACGAGTAACCGTGCTCGTCGGTGATCACGTTCCC
CGCGCATGCTGGAGCGTTACCATCCTCGCTGGAGTGCGACGACGTCGAGGGTGAGGGCGTGTCCAGACGG
TGATAGTCAAAGAACCCATCCACATCGTGCGGATTTGTAGTACTCTTTCCTTGGTTCGTCACCAGGCGAA
TGTCAATTGCGCTGCCATTGTCCAGCGACACGGCCAGCTCGTAATGATTACGCTTGATATCTACTTCCTC
GTCATAATTAGGTATTGTGAATACGGAATCATCTCCAAAGATGTCCAGCAGATCATCACGTGTCACATAT
GCATACGACCTATTCGAGGGATCCTGCATAACGTAGCGCAGATTGCGCTGTGCATACTCCAGTTGCCTGT
CTAGGTCATCCTCCAACATTTTCAAATGATTAGTCCGGCTACGTGCCAGGTCGTAGTTCTCTTGGTCCTT
GGCATTGTTAAAGCCCCCTCCGCGCCAGCG
